>Addgene plasmid #163901 | pChantico-Firefly | addgene full sequence | sequence record 322408 | Addgene NGS Result
GATAAGGATCCGGTCATTCAGTAAATATAAATGCAGATAGCCTACGTTCTGAAAGTGGGGTTCTAGGGTC
CCTTGGTTAGTTTTAAAAATTCAAAGTCACTTTGAGTTTTGTTTTGTTTTGTTTTGTTTTAAAGCTTGAG
AGTGGCCGTGCAGAGCAAAGTTGTCCAATTAAGTTTATATCAGTGACAGATGGGCTTATCAGACCTTCGC
TCTCAGACAGTAGCCATGGAACACTTAGCTGCTGCCTCCCGAAAGTGCAAGCAGACCAGTTCAGGATCTG
AAGCTTTGTTTTGGTTTGACTTAAATGTAAGTGCAAACAGTCGCTGTGGGGTGTGTGTGTGTGTGTGTGT
GTGATACTGGCCGATGCAGGCTGAGAGTAGGGGTGTCTCACTCCTGACTGCGTACTCCCCCTCTGTTTTA
CACAGGCTTATTTACTGTTACACGGAGACTTTTCTTCGAACTGTTAAACTCTTGGCTGAGTTTGTGTGGA
GTATGAGGCAAATCTCTAACCGCAAGCATGCAGTGGAAAGATTAGGCATACTTTTGAAACGAGTTTGTGT
ACCAGATCATATTCTTGGCTCAAGAAAGAAAAAGAAAGGGGGCTGGGGAAAGGCTTGTGGTTGCTACTCT
GGGAACTAAAGAATTCAAAAGGCTTGTTCTCCATGTTTCGTAGACACAGACATCTGGAATTGTTGTTTTA
AAATTACAAGCAATTGTGTATGCTTTGTTACTGCAACACTTATTCAGAGGCAAGGACATAGGTGCCACTG
TTGTCAGAAAGCCAGATGTCCTTTCCTTAAATTGGCCTGCCTGGCTGCTGGCGCCTGGGTGTCAGCAGAC
ACTTTGGGAATCTCAGTTAGCGGTACTGCATGGATATAGTGCATCTGCTTCTCACACTTCTGCCAACCTT
GTGTATTGGTTTGCTTCTCTCCATGGTGTTAAAACAATGACTGAAAGCGTCTTGGGTAGGGCAAGGGTAT
ATTTAGCTTATAGTTGCACATGACAGTCCATCGTCAAGGGAGAGCATGGCGGGAACTCAAGGACTTTGAG
GAGGAACTGAAGCACAGGCATAGAGGCTGTTCCTCACTGGCTTGCTCCCCAGGGCTTGCTCAGCTAGCTG
TCTTACAGAGCCCAGAACCGATATCAAGATCTGGCCTCGGCGGCCAAGCTTAGACACTAGAGGGTATATA
ATGGAAGCTCGACTTCCAGCTTGGCAATCCGGTACTGTTGGTAAAGCCACCATGGAAGATGCCAAAAACA
TTAAGAAGGGCCCAGCGCCATTCTACCCACTCGAAGACGGGACCGCCGGCGAGCAGCTGCACAAAGCCAT
GAAGCGCTACGCCCTGGTGCCCGGCACCATCGCCTTTACCGACGCACATATCGAGGTGGACATTACCTAC
GCCGAGTACTTCGAGATGAGCGTTCGGCTGGCAGAAGCTATGAAGCGCTATGGGCTGAATACAAACCATC
GGATCGTGGTGTGCAGCGAGAATAGCTTGCAGTTCTTCATGCCCGTGTTGGGTGCCCTGTTCATCGGTGT
GGCTGTGGCCCCAGCTAACGACATCTACAACGAGCGCGAGCTGCTGAACAGCATGGGCATCAGCCAGCCC
ACCGTCGTATTCGTGAGCAAGAAAGGGCTGCAAAAGATCCTCAACGTGCAAAAGAAGCTACCGATCATAC
AAAAGATCATCATCATGGATAGCAAGACCGACTACCAGGGCTTCCAAAGCATGTACACCTTCGTGACTTC
CCATTTGCCACCCGGCTTCAACGAGTACGACTTCGTGCCCGAGAGCTTCGACCGGGACAAAACCATCGCC
CTGATCATGAACAGTAGTGGCAGTACCGGATTGCCCAAGGGCGTAGCCCTACCGCACCGCACCGCTTGTG
TCCGATTCAGTCATGCCCGCGACCCCATCTTCGGCAACCAGATCATCCCCGACACCGCTATCCTCAGCGT
GGTGCCATTTCACCACGGCTTCGGCATGTTCACCACGCTGGGCTACTTGATCTGCGGCTTTCGGGTCGTG
CTCATGTACCGCTTCGAGGAGGAGCTATTCTTGCGCAGCTTGCAAGACTATAAGATTCAATCTGCCCTGC
TGGTGCCCACACTATTTAGCTTCTTCGCTAAGAGCACTCTCATCGACAAGTACGACCTAAGCAACTTGCA
CGAGATCGCCAGCGGCGGGGCGCCGCTCAGCAAGGAGGTAGGTGAGGCCGTGGCCAAACGCTTCCACCTA
CCAGGCATCCGCCAGGGCTACGGCCTGACAGAAACAACCAGCGCCATTCTGATCACCCCCGAAGGGGACG
ACAAGCCTGGCGCAGTAGGCAAGGTGGTGCCCTTCTTCGAGGCTAAGGTGGTGGACTTGGACACCGGTAA
GACACTGGGTGTGAACCAGCGCGGCGAGCTGTGCGTCCGTGGCCCCATGATCATGAGCGGCTACGTTAAC
AACCCCGAGGCTACAAACGCTCTCATCGACAAGGACGGCTGGCTGCACAGCGGCGACATCGCCTACTGGG
ACGAGGACGAGCACTTCTTCATCGTGGACCGGCTGAAGAGCCTGATCAAATACAAGGGCTACCAGGTAGC
CCCAGCCGAACTGGAGAGCATCCTGCTGCAACACCCCAACATCTTCGACGCCGGGGTCGCCGGCCTGCCC
GACGACGATGCCGGCGAGCTGCCCGCCGCAGTCGTCGTGCTGGAACACGGTAAAACCATGACCGAGAAGG
AGATCGTGGACTATGTGGCCAGCCAGGTTACAACCGCCAAGAAGCTGCGCGGTGGTGTTGTGTTCGTGGA
CGAGGTGCCTAAAGGACTGACCGGCAAGTTGGACGCCCGCAAGATCCGCGAGATTCTCATTAAGGCCAAG
AAGGGCGGCAAGATCGCCGTGTAATAATTCTAGAGTCGGGGCGGCCGGCCGCTTCGAGCAGACATGATAA
GATACATTGATGAGTTTGGACAAACCACAACTAGAATGCAGTGAAAAAAATGCTTTATTTGTGAAATTTG
TGATGCTATTGCTTTATTTGTAACCATTATAAGCTGCAATAAACAAGTTAACAACAACAATTGCATTCAT
TTTATGTTTCAGGTTCAGGGGGAGGTGTGGGAGGTTTTTTAAAGCAAGTAAAACCTCTACAAATGTGGTA
AAATCGATAAGGATCCGTCGACCGATGCCCTTGAGAGCCTTCAACCCAGTCAGCTCCTTCCGGTGGGCGC
GGGGCATGACTATCGTCGCCGCACTTATGACTGTCTTCTTTATCATGCAACTCGTAGGACAGGTGCCGGC
AGCGCTCTTCCGCTTCCTCGCTCACTGACTCGCTGCGCTCGGTCGTTCGGCTGCGGCGAGCGGTATCAGC
TCACTCAAAGGCGGTAATACGGTTATCCACAGAATCAGGGGATAACGCAGGAAAGAACATGTGAGCAAAA
GGCCAGCAAAAGGCCAGGAACCGTAAAAAGGCCGCGTTGCTGGCGTTTTTCCATAGGCTCCGCCCCCCTG
ACGAGCATCACAAAAATCGACGCTCAAGTCAGAGGTGGCGAAACCCGACAGGACTATAAAGATACCAGGC
GTTTCCCCCTGGAAGCTCCCTCGTGCGCTCTCCTGTTCCGACCCTGCCGCTTACCGGATACCTGTCCGCC
TTTCTCCCTTCGGGAAGCGTGGCGCTTTCTCATAGCTCACGCTGTAGGTATCTCAGTTCGGTGTAGGTCG
TTCGCTCCAAGCTGGGCTGTGTGCACGAACCCCCCGTTCAGCCCGACCGCTGCGCCTTATCCGGTAACTA
TCGTCTTGAGTCCAACCCGGTAAGACACGACTTATCGCCACTGGCAGCAGCCACTGGTAACAGGATTAGC
AGAGCGAGGTATGTAGGCGGTGCTACAGAGTTCTTGAAGTGGTGGCCTAACTACGGCTACACTAGAAGAA
CAGTATTTGGTATCTGCGCTCTGCTGAAGCCAGTTACCTTCGGAAAAAGAGTTGGTAGCTCTTGATCCGG
CAAACAAACCACCGCTGGTAGCGGTGGTTTTTTTGTTTGCAAGCAGCAGATTACGCGCAGAAAAAAAGGA
TCTCAAGAAGATCCTTTGATCTTTTCTACGGGGTCTGACGCTCAGTGGAACGAAAACTCACGTTAAGGGA
TTTTGGTCATGAGATTATCAAAAAGGATCTTCACCTAGATCCTTTTAAATTAAAAATGAAGTTTTAAATC
AATCTAAAGTATATATGAGTAAACTTGGTCTGACAGCGGCCGCAAATGCTAAACCACTGCAGTGGTTACC
AGTGCTTGATCAGTGAGGCACCGATCTCAGCGATCTGCCTATTTCGTTCGTCCATAGTGGCCTGACTCCC
CGTCGTGTAGATCACTACGATTCGTGAGGGCTTACCATCAGGCCCCAGCGCAGCAATGATGCCGCGAGAG
CCGCGTTCACCGGCCCCCGATTTGTCAGCAATGAACCAGCCAGCAGGGAGGGCCGAGCGAAGAAGTGGTC
CTGCTACTTTGTCCGCCTCCATCCAGTCTATGAGCTGCTGTCGTGATGCTAGAGTAAGAAGTTCGCCAGT
GAGTAGTTTCCGAAGAGTTGTGGCCATTGCTACTGGCATCGTGGTATCACGCTCGTCGTTCGGTATGGCT
TCGTTCAACTCTGGTTCCCAGCGGTCAAGCCGGGTCACATGATCACCCATATTATGAAGAAATGCAGTCA
GCTCCTTAGGGCCTCCGATCGTTGTCAGAAGTAAGTTGGCCGCGGTGTTGTCGCTCATGGTAATGGCAGC
ACTACACAATTCTCTTACCGTCATGCCATCCGTAAGATGCTTTTCCGTGACCGGCGAGTACTCAACCAAG
TCGTTTTGTGAGTAGTGTATACGGCGACCAAGCTGCTCTTGCCCGGCGTCTATACGGGACAACACCGCGC
CACATAGCAGTACTTTGAAAGTGCTCATCATCGGGAATCGTTCTTCGGGGCGGAAAGACTCAAGGATCTT
GCCGCTATTGAGATCCAGTTCGATATAGCCCACTCTTGCACCCAGTTGATCTTCAGCATCTTTTACTTTC
ACCAGCGTTTCGGGGTGTGCAAAAACAGGCAAGCAAAATGCCGCAAAGAAGGGAATGAGTGCGACACGAA
AATGTTGGATGCTCATACTCGTCCTTTTTCAATATTATTGAAGCATTTATCAGGGTTACTAGTACGTCTC
TCAAGGATAAGTAAGTAATATTAAGGTACGGGAGGTATTGGACAGGCCGCAATAAAATATCTTTATTTTC
ATTACATCTGTGTGTTGGTTTTTTGTGTGAATCGATAGTACTAACATACGCTCTCCATCAAAACAAAACG
AAACAAAACAAACTAGCAAAATAGGCTGTCCCCAGTGCAAGTGCAGGTGCCAGAACATTTCTCTGGCCTA
ACTGGCCGGTACCTGAGCTCGCTAGCCTCGAGGATATC
Features (pLannotate 1.2.2; 11 found; start..end, strand, type, name):
    108..130     -  misc_feature   pause site (fragment): RNA polymerase II transcriptional pause signal from the human α2 globin gene
   1178..1209    +  promoter       minP: minimal TATA-box promoter with low basal activity
   1242..2894    +  CDS            luciferase: firefly luciferase synthetic luc2 version of the luciferase gene
   2938..3059    -  polyA_signal   SV40 poly(A) signal: SV40 polyadenylation signal
   3082..3150    -  CDS            large T antigen (fragment): large T antigen from SV40 (simian virus 40)
   3166..3298    +  CDS            TcR (fragment): tetracycline efflux protein; tet; confers resistance to tetracycline
   3478..4066    -  rep_origin     ori: high-copy-number ColE1/pMB1/pBR322/pUC origin of replication
   4266..5126    -  CDS            AmpR: β-lactamase confers resistance to ampicillin, carbenicillin, and related antibiotics
   5127..5168    -  promoter       AmpR promoter (fragment): bla
   5231..5279    +  polyA_signal   poly(A) signal: synthetic polyadenylation signal
   5293..5384    +  misc_feature   pause site: RNA polymerase II transcriptional pause signal from the human α2 globin gene
