[The description below was written by a language model from this plasmid's Addgene catalogue record and pLannotate feature annotations shown in this document.]
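Description:
pChantico-Firefly is a luciferase reporter plasmid built on the pGL4.23-GW backbone and designed to read out the transcriptional activity of the promoter of Chantico, a mouse cardiac long non-coding RNA. It is propagated in E. coli as a high-copy plasmid through a ColE1/pUC-type origin of replication. Selection is with ampicillin via the β-lactamase (AmpR) gene and its bla promoter. The sequenced record is 5,428 nt.

According to the depositor, the mouse Chantico lncRNA promoter was inserted by Gibson assembly to drive firefly luciferase. The feature table does not annotate the promoter fragment itself. There is, however, an unannotated stretch of roughly one kilobase between the upstream pause-site fragment and the minP element, and this is the likely location of the insert. The backbone's minimal TATA-box promoter (minP) remains annotated immediately upstream of the reporter, so the Chantico sequence sits ahead of this low-basal-activity element rather than replacing it. The reporter is the synthetic luc2 version of firefly luciferase, and it is followed by an SV40 polyadenylation signal. Small annotated fragments of SV40 large T antigen and a tetracycline resistance gene appear to be backbone remnants, not functional genes. A synthetic poly(A) signal and an RNA polymerase II transcriptional pause site from the human α2 globin gene lie upstream of the cloning region. These are standard pGL4 features that block read-through transcription from the backbone and so reduce spurious background signal.

The construct is intended for transfection-based reporter assays that measure how cis elements or trans-acting factors influence Chantico promoter activity. The record does not specify the cell types or the normalisation controls used.
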