Addgene plasmid #163901: pChantico-Firefly
Purpose: Luciferase reporter for Chantico lncRNA
Depositing lab: Alexander Ruthenburg. Depositing organization: University of Chicago. Publication: The cardiac lncRNA Chantico directly regulates Cxcl1 chemokine transcription. Hall JM, Kainth AS, Rowton MJ, Lu E, Haddad G, Keplinger AJ, Šćepanović J , Perez-Cervantes C, Chan SSK, Piccirilli JA, Moskowitz IP, Ruthenburg AJ. bioRxiv 2021.12.23.474040 10.1101/2021.12.23.474040.
Backbone
  Vector backbone: pGL4.23-GW
  Vector type: Luciferase
Growth in bacteria
  Bacterial resistance: Ampicillin, 100 μg/mL
  Growth temperature: 37°C
  Growth strain: DH5alpha
  Copy number: High Copy
Gene/Insert
  Gene/Insert name: Luciferase
  Species: Firefly
  Promoter: Chantico
  Cloning method: Gibson Cloning
Terms and licenses: Academic/Nonprofit Terms; Industry Terms: Not Available to Industry
Depositor comments: The mouse Chantico lncRNA promoter was inserted to drive Firefly luciferase expression. Please visit https://www.biorxiv.org/content/10.1101/2021.12.23.474040v1 for bioRxiv preprint.
How to cite: pChantico-Firefly was a gift from Alexander Ruthenburg (Addgene plasmid # 163901 ; http://n2t.net/addgene:163901 ; RRID:Addgene_163901)
